>Addgene plasmid #208716 | pAAV-hSyn-GRAB_g5-HT2m | addgene full sequence | sequence record 412324 | Addgene NGS Result
CCTGCAGGCAGCTGCGCGCTCGCTCGCTCACTGAGGCCGCCCGGGCGTCGGGCGACCTTTGGTCGCCCGG
CCTCAGTGAGCGAGCGAGCGCGCAGAGAGGGAGTGGCCAACTCCATCACTAGGGGTTCCTGCGGCCGCAC
GCGTATGAGGCGGGGTGGGGGTGCCTACCTGACGACCGACCCCGACCCACTGGACAAGCACCCAACCCCC
ATTCCCCAAATTGCGCATCCCCTATCAGAGAGGGGGAGGGGAAACAGGATGCGGCGAGGCGCGTGCGCAC
TGCCAGCTTCAGCACCGCGGACAGTGCCTTCGCCCCCGCCTGGCGGCGCGCGCCACCGCCGCCTCAGCAC
TGAAGGCGCGCTGACGTCACTCGCCGGTCCCCCGCAAACTCCCCTTCCCGGCCACCTTGGTCGCGTCCGC
GCCGCCGCCGGCCCAGCCGGACCGCACCACGCGAGGCGCGAGATAGGGGGGCACGGGCGCGACCATCTGC
GCTGCGGCGCCGGCGACTCAGCGCTGCCTCAGTCTGCGGTGGGCAGCGGAGGAGTCGTGTCGTGCCTGAG
AGCGCAGTCGAGAAACCGGTGCCACCATGGAGACAGACACACTCCTGCTATGGGTACTGCTGCTCTGGGT
TCCAGGTTCCACTGGTGACACAAGTTTGTACAAAAAAGTTGGCACCACCGGTGACAAACTTGATGCTAAT
GTGAGTTCCAACGAGGGTTTCAGGTCCGTGGAGAAGGTCGTGCTGCTCACGTTCCTTGCAGTGGTTATCC
TGATGGCCATCTTGGGCAACCTGCTGGTGATGGTGGCTGTGTGCAGGGACAGGCAGCTCAGGAAAATAAA
AACCAACTATTTCATTGTGTCTCTCGCCTTTGCTGACCTGCTGGTTTCGGTGCTGGTGATGCCCTTTGGT
GCCATTGAGCTGGTCCAAGACATCTGGGCTTATGGGGAGATGTTCTGCCTGGTCCGGACCTCTCTGGATG
TCTACCTTACCACAGCATCGATCTTTCACCTGTGCTGTATTTCCCTGGACAGGTATTACGCCATCTGCTG
CCAGCCTTTGGTTTATAGGAACAAGATGACCCCTCTACGCATCGCATTAATGTTGGGAGGCTGCTGGGTC
CTTCCCATGTTTATATCTTTTCTCCCCATAATGCAAGGCTGGAACAACATCGGCATAGTTGATGTGATAG
AGAAAAGGAAATTCAGCCACAACTCTAACTCCACGTGGTGTGTCTTCATGGTCAACAAGCCCTATGCTAT
CACCTGCTCTGTGGTGGCCGGCTACATCCCGTTTCTCCTCATGGTGCTGGCCTATTACCGAATCTATGTC
GTGGCTAAGCGGGGTCCGGACGCCGTCGCCGCGCCGCCGGGGGGCACCGAGCGCAGGCCCAACGGTCTGG
GCCCCGAGCGCAGCGCGGGCCCGGGGGGCGCAGAGGCCGAACCGCTGCCCACCCAGCTCAACGGCGCCCC
TGGCGAGCCCGCGCCGGCCGGGCCGCGCGACACCGACGCGCTGGACCTGGAGGAGGGAGGAAACGTCTAT
ATCAAGGCCGACAAGCAGAAGAACGGCATCAAGGCGATCTTCCACATCCGCCACAACATCGAGGACGGCG
GCGTGCAGCTCGCCATCCACTACCAGCAGAACACCCCCATCGGCGACGGCCCCGTGCTGCTGCCCGACAA
CCACTACCTGAGCGTGCAGTCCAAACTTTCGAAAGACCCCAACGAGAAGCGCGATCACATGGTCCTGCTG
GAGTTCGTGACCGCCGCCGGGATCACTCTCGGCATGGACGAGCTGTACAAGGGCGGTACCGGAGGGAGCA
TGGTGAGAAAGGGCGAGGAGCTGTTCACCGGGGTGGTGCCCATCCTGGTCGAGCTGGACGGCGACGTAAA
CGGCCACAAGTTCAGCGTGCGGGGCGAGGGTGAGGGCGATGCCACCAATGGCAAGCTGACCCTGAAGTTC
ATCTGCACCACCGGCAAGCTGCCCGTGCCCTGGCCCACCCTCGTGACCACCCTGACCTACGGCGTGCAGT
GCTTCAGTCGCTACCCCGACCACATGAAGCAGCACGACTTCTTCAAGTCCGCCATGCCCGAAGGCTACGT
GCAGGAGCGCACCATCTTCTTCAAGGACGACGGCAACTACAAGACCCGCGCCGAGGTGAAGTTCGAGGGC
GACACCCTGGTGAACCGCATCGAGCTGAAGGGCATCGACTTCAAGGAGGACGGCAACATCCTGGGGCACA
AGCTGGAGTACAACACCGGAGCAGCAGCACGCTTCCGCTGGAGGACAGAGACCAAGGCAGCCAAGGTGTT
ATGTGTCATCATGGGCTGCTTCTGTTTCTGCTGGGCCCCCTTCTTTGTCACCAATATTGTGGACCCTTTC
ATAGACTACACTGTCCCCGAGCAGGTGTGGACTGCTTTCCTCTGGCTTGGCTATATCAATTCGGGGTTGA
ACCCTTTTCTCTATGCCTTCTTGAATAAGTCTTTCAGACGTGCCTTCCTCATCATCCTCCGTTGCAATTA
TAAGGTAGAGAAAAAGCCTCCTGTCAGGCAGATTCCAAGAGTTGCCGCCACTGCTTTGTCTGGGAGGGAG
CTTAATGTTAACATTTATCGGCATACCAATGAACCGGTGATCGAGAAAGCCAGTGACAATGAGCCCGGTA
TAGAGATGCAAGTTGAGAATTTAGAGTTACCAGTAAATCCCTCCAGTGTGGTTAGCGAAAGGATTAGCAG
TGTGTAAGAATTCGATATCAAGCTTATCGATAATCAACCTCTGGATTACAAAATTTGTGAAAGATTGACT
GGTATTCTTAACTATGTTGCTCCTTTTACGCTATGTGGATACGCTGCTTTAATGCCTTTGTATCATGCTA
TTGCTTCCCGTATGGCTTTCATTTTCTCCTCCTTGTATAAATCCTGGTTGCTGTCTCTTTATGAGGAGTT
GTGGCCCGTTGTCAGGCAACGTGGCGTGGTGTGCACTGTGTTTGCTGACGCAACCCCCACTGGTTGGGGC
ATTGCCACCACCTGTCAGCTCCTTTCCGGGACTTTCGCTTTCCCCCTCCCTATTGCCACGGCGGAACTCA
TCGCCGCCTGCCTTGCCCGCTGCTGGACAGGGGCTCGGCTGTTGGGCACTGACAATTCCGTGGTGTTGTC
GGGGAAATCATCGTCCTTTCCTTGGCTGCTCGCCTATGTTGCCACCTGGATTCTGCGCGGGACGTCCTTC
TGCTACGTCCCTTCGGCCCTCAATCCAGCGGACCTTCCTTCCCGCGGCCTGCTGCCGGCTCTGCGGCCTC
TTCCGCGTCTTCGCCTTCGCCCTCAGACGAGTCGGATCTCCCTTTGGGCCGCCTCCCCGCATCGATACCG
AGCGCTGCTCGAGAGATCTACGGGTGGCATCCCTGTGACCCCTCCCCAGTGCCTCTCCTGGCCCTGGAAG
TTGCCACTCCAGTGCCCACCAGCCTTGTCCTAATAAAATTAAGTTGCATCATTTTGTCTGACTAGGTGTC
CTTCTATAATATTATGGGGTGGAGGGGGGTGGTATGGAGCAAGGGGCAAGTTGGGAAGACAACCTGTAGG
GCCTGCGGGGTCTATTGGGAACCAAGCTGGAGTGCAGTGGCACAATCTTGGCTCACTGCAATCTCCGCCT
CCTGGGTTCAAGCGATTCTCCTGCCTCAGCCTCCCGAGTTGTTGGGATTCCAGGCATGCATGACCAGGCT
CAGCTAATTTTTGTTTTTTTGGTAGAGACGGGGTTTCACCATATTGGCCAGGCTGGTCTCCAACTCCTAA
TCTCAGGTGATCTACCCACCTTGGCCTCCCAAATTGCTGGGATTACAGGCGTGAACCACTGCTCCCTTCC
CTGTCCTTCTGATTTTGTAGGTAACCACGTGCGGACCGAGCGGCCGCAGGAACCCCTAGTGATGGAGTTG
GCCACTCCCTCTCTGCGCGCTCGCTCGCTCACTGAGGCCGGGCGACCAAAGGTCGCCCGACGCCCGGGCT
TTGCCCGGGCGGCCTCAGTGAGCGAGCGAGCGCGCAGCTGCCTGCAGGGGCGCCTGATGCGGTATTTTCT
CCTTACGCATCTGTGCGGTATTTCACACCGCATA
[95 nt withheld, positions 4095-4189]
T
[46 nt withheld, positions 4191-4236]
C
[141 nt withheld, positions 4238-4378]
CCTTTGACGTTGGAGTCCACGTTCTTT
[37 nt withheld, positions 4406-4442]
ACTCTATCTCGGGCTATTCTTTTGATTTATAAGGGATTTTGCCGATTTCGGTCTATTGGTTAAAAAATGA
GCTGATTTAACAAAAATTTAACGCGAATTTTAACAAAATATTAACGTTTACAATTTTATGGTGCACTCTC
AGTACAATCTGCTCTGATGCCGCATAGTTAAGCCAGCCCCGACACCCGCCAACACCCGCTGACGCGCCCT
GACGGGCTTGTCTGCTCCCGGCATCCGCTTACAGACAAGCTGTGACCGTCTCCGGGAGCTGCATGTGTCA
GAGGTTTTCACCGTCATCACCGAAACGCGCGAGACGAAAGGGCCTCGTGATACGCCTATTTTTATAGGTT
AATGTCATGATAATAATGGTTTCTTAGACGTCAGGTGGCACTTTTCGGGGAAATGTGCGCGGAACCCCTA
TTTGTTTATTTTTCTAAATACATTCAAATATGTATCCGCTCATGAGACAATAACCCTGATAAATGCTTCA
ATAATATTGAAAAAGGAAGAGTATGAGTATTCAACATTTCCGTGTCGCCCTTATTCCCTTTTTTGCGGCA
TTTTGCCTTCCTGTTTTTGCTCACCCAGAAACGCTGGTGAAAGTAAAAGATGCTGAAGATCAGTTGGGTG
CACGAGTGGGTTACATCGAACTGGATCTCAACAGCGGTAAGATCCTTGAGAGTTTTCGCCCCGAAGAACG
TTTTCCAATGATGAGCACTTTTAAAGTTCTGCTATGTGGCGCGGTATTATCCCGTATTGACGCCGGGCAA
GAGCAACTCGGTCGCCGCATACACTATTCTCAGAATGACTTGGTTGAGTACTCACCAGTCACAGAAAAGC
ATCTTACGGATGGCATGACAGTAAGAGAATTATGCAGTGCTGCCATAACCATGAGTGATAACACTGCGGC
CAACTTACTTCTGACAACGATCGGAGGACCGAAGGAGCTAACCGCTTTTTTGCACAACATGGGGGATCAT
GTAACTCGCCTTGATCGTTGGGAACCGGAGCTGAATGAAGCCATACCAAACGACGAGCGTGACACCACGA
TGCCTGTAGCAATGGCAACAACGTTGCGCAAACTATTAACTGGCGAACTACTTACTCTAGCTTCCCGGCA
ACAATTAATAGACTGGATGGAGGCGGATAAAGTTGCAGGACCACTTCTGCGCTCGGCCCTTCCGGCTGGC
TGGTTTATTGCTGATAAATCTGGAGCCGGTGAGCGTGGGTCTCGCGGTATCATTGCAGCACTGGGGCCAG
ATGGTAAGCCCTCCCGTATCGTAGTTATCTACACGACGGGGAGTCAGGCAACTATGGATGAACGAAATAG
ACAGATCGCTGAGATAGGTGCCTCACTGATTAAGCATTGGTAACTGTCAGACCAAGTTTACTCATATATA
CTTTAGATTGATTTAAAACTTCATTTTTAATTTAAAAGGATCTAGGTGAAGATCCTTTTTGATAATCTCA
TGACCAAAATCCCTTAACGTGAGTTTTCGTTCCACTGAGCGTCAGACCCCGTAGAAAAGATCAAAGGATC
TTCTTGAGATCCTTTTTTTCTGCGCGTAATCTGCTGCTTGCAAACAAAAAAACCACCGCTACCAGCGGTG
GTTTGTTTGCCGGATCAAGAGCTACCAACTCTTTTTCCGAAGGTAACTGGCTTCAGCAGAGCGCAGATAC
CAAATACTGTTCTTCTAGTGTAGCCGTAGTTAGGCCACCACTTCAAGAACTCTGTAGCACCGCCTACATA
CCTCGCTCTGCTAATCCTGTTACCAGTGGCTGCTGCCAGTGGCGATAAGTCGTGTCTTACCGGGTTGGAC
TCAAGACGATAGTTACCGGATAAGGCGCAGCGGTCGGGCTGAACGGGGGGTTCGTGCACACAGCCCAGCT
TGGAGCGAACGACCTACACCGAACTGAGATACCTACAGCGTGAGCTATGAGAAAGCGCCACGCTTCCCGA
AGGGAGAAAGGCGGACAGGTATCCGGTAAGCGGCAGGGTCGGAACAGGAGAGCGCACGAGGGAGCTTCCA
GGGGGAAACGCCTGGTATCTTTATAGTCCTGTCGGGTTTCGCCACCTCTGACTTGAGCGTCGATTTTTGT
GATGCTCGTCAGGGGGGCGGAGCCTATGGAAAAACGCCAGCAACGCGGCCTTTTTACGGTTCCTGGCCTT
TTGCTGGCCTTTTGCTCACATGT
Features (pLannotate 1.2.2; 19 found; start..end, strand, type, name):
     12..39      +  repeat_region  AAV2 ITR (fragment): inverted terminal repeat of adeno-associated virus serotype 2 inverted
     68..95      +  repeat_region  AAV2 ITR (fragment): inverted terminal repeat of adeno-associated virus serotype 2 inverted
    145..567     +  promoter       hSyn promoter (fragment): human synapsin I promoter; confers neuron-specific expression (Kügler et al., 2003)
    587..649     +  sig_peptide    Igκ leader: leader sequence from mouse immunoglobulin κ light chain
    651..668     +  protein_bind   attB1 (fragment): mutant version of attB; core recombination site for the Gateway® BP reaction BP Clonase™
    740..1525    +  CDS            ADRA2A (fragment): ADA2A_HUMAN - Also known as ADRA2R, ADRAR. Experimental evidence at protein level: Swiss-Prot protein existence level 1. Alpha-2 adrenergic receptors mediate the catecholamine- induced inhibition of adenylate cyclase through the action of G proteins. The rank order of potency for agonists of this receptor is oxymetazoline > clonidine > epinephrine > norepinephrine > phenylephrine > dopamine > p-synephrine > p-tyramine > serotonin = p- octopamine. For antagonists, the rank order is yohimbine > phentolamine = mianserine > chlorpromazine = spiperone = prazosin > propanolol > alprenolol = pindolol
   1532..2254    +  CDS            cEGFP: cEGFP is a basic (constitutively fluorescent) green fluorescent protein published in 2008, derived from Aequorea victoria.
   2288..2734    +  CDS            HTR2C (fragment): 5HT2C_HUMAN - Also known as HTR1C. Experimental evidence at protein level: Swiss-Prot protein existence level 1. G-protein coupled receptor for 5-hydroxytryptamine (serotonin). Also functions as a receptor for various drugs and psychoactive substances, including ergot alkaloid derivatives, 1-2,5,- dimethoxy-4-iodophenyl-2-aminopropane (DOI) and lysergic acid diethylamide (LSD). Ligand binding causes a conformation change that triggers signaling via guanine nucleotide-binding proteins (G proteins) and modulates the activity of down-stream effectors. Beta-arrestin family members inhibit signalin
   2738..2762    +  misc_feature   MCS (fragment): pBluescript multiple cloning site
   2762..3350    +  misc_feature   WPRE: woodchuck hepatitis virus posttranscriptional regulatory element
   3382..3858    +  polyA_signal   hGH poly(A) signal: human growth hormone polyadenylation signal
   3898..4038    +  repeat_region  AAV2 ITR: inverted terminal repeat of adeno-associated virus serotype 2 inverted
   4043..4094    -  misc_feature   bom (fragment): basis of mobility region from pBR322
   4113..4568    +  rep_origin     f1 ori (sequence partly withheld): f1 bacteriophage origin of replication; arrow indicates direction of (+) strand synthesis
   4569..4618    -  misc_feature   bom (fragment): basis of mobility region from pBR322
   4720..4755    -  CDS            rop (fragment): Rop protein, which maintains plasmids at low copy number; rop
   4850..4954    +  promoter       AmpR promoter: bla
   4955..5815    +  CDS            AmpR: β-lactamase; bla; confers resistance to ampicillin, carbenicillin, and related antibiotics
   5986..6574    +  rep_origin     ori: high-copy-number ColE1/pMB1/pBR322/pUC origin of replication
