[The description below was written by a language model from this plasmid's Addgene catalogue record and pLannotate feature annotations shown in this document.]
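Description:
pAAV-hSyn-GRAB_g5-HT2m is an adeno-associated virus transfer plasmid built on a pAAV backbone for neuronal expression of a genetically encoded green fluorescent serotonin (5-HT) sensor. In bacteria it is maintained at high copy through a ColE1/pUC-type origin and selected with ampicillin via the β-lactamase gene; an f1 phage origin is also present. The expression cassette sits between AAV2 inverted terminal repeats, which direct replication and packaging of the intervening DNA into AAV particles. The right ITR is annotated in full, whereas the left one is detected only as short fragments in the sequencing-derived record. This is common for these repeat-rich, structured elements and is consistent with the use of a recombination-deficient host strain.

The roughly 2.2 kb insert is driven by the human synapsin I promoter, which restricts expression to neurons. The open reading frame begins with a mouse Igκ leader peptide, which promotes membrane targeting of the receptor-based sensor. It continues with G-protein-coupled receptor sequence interrupted by a GFP-derived module annotated as cEGFP. This follows the GRAB design, in which ligand-induced conformational change in the receptor scaffold is converted into a change in fluorescence. The automated annotation labels the receptor segments as fragments resembling human ADRA2A and HTR2C. These are similarity-based calls, and the record does not state which receptor forms the scaffold, only that the insert is of human and mouse origin. A WPRE downstream of the coding sequence enhances transcript stability and expression, and a human growth hormone polyadenylation signal terminates the transcript. The construct is intended for producing AAV, or for direct transfection, to monitor serotonin release in neurons, including in vivo.
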