Addgene plasmid #208716: pAAV-hSyn-GRAB_g5-HT2m
Purpose: Expresses the green 5-HT sensor GRAB_g5-HT2m in neurons
Depositing lab: Yulong Li. Depositing organization: Peking University. Publication: Improved green and red GRAB sensors for monitoring spatiotemporal serotonin release in vivo. Deng F, Wan J, Li G, Dong H, Xia X, Wang Y, Li X, Zhuang C, Zheng Y, Liu L, Yan Y, Feng J, Zhao Y, Xie H, Li Y. Nat Methods. 2024 Apr;21(4):692-702. doi: 10.1038/s41592-024-02188-8. Epub 2024 Mar 5. PubMed 38443508.
Backbone
  Vector backbone: pAAV
  Backbone manufacturer: Addgene
  Backbone size w/o insert (bp): 4484
  Vector type: AAV
Growth in bacteria
  Bacterial resistance: Ampicillin, 100 μg/mL
  Growth temperature: 37°C
  Growth strain: NEB Stable
  Copy number: High Copy
Gene/Insert
  Gene/Insert name: Green fluorescent 5-HT sensor GRAB_g5-HT2m
  Species: H. sapiens (human), M. musculus (mouse)
  Insert size (bp): 2151
  Promoter: hSyn
  Cloning method: Gibson Cloning
Terms and licenses: Academic/Nonprofit Terms; Industry Terms: Not Available to Industry
Depositor comments: Please visit https://www.biorxiv.org/content/10.1101/2023.05.27.542566v1 for bioRxiv preprint.
How to cite: pAAV-hSyn-GRAB_g5-HT2m was a gift from Yulong Li (Addgene plasmid # 208716 ; http://n2t.net/addgene:208716 ; RRID:Addgene_208716)
